Addgene plasmid #166411: pHAGE2-EF1a-MCS-hPOT1_IRES-blast
Purpose: express hPOT1 in mammalian cells
Depositing lab: Agnel Sfeir. Depositing organization: NYU Grossman School of Medicine. Publication: Replication stress conferred by POT1 dysfunction promotes telomere relocalization to the nuclear pore. Pinzaru AM, Kareh M, Lamm N, Lazzerini-Denchi E, Cesare AJ, Sfeir A. Genes Dev. 2020 Dec 1;34(23-24):1619-1636. doi: 10.1101/gad.337287.120. Epub 2020 Oct 29. PubMed 33122293.
Backbone
  Vector backbone: pHAGE2-EF1a
  Backbone size w/o insert (bp): 8069
  Total vector size (bp): 9968
  Vector type: Mammalian Expression, Lentiviral
  Selectable markers: Blasticidin
Growth in bacteria
  Bacterial resistance: Ampicillin, 100 μg/mL
  Growth temperature: 37°C
  Growth strain: NEB Stable
  Copy number: Unknown
Gene/Insert
  Gene/Insert name: hPOT1 (alt names: POT1; CMM10, GLM9, HPOT1)
  Species: H. sapiens (human)
  Insert size (bp): 1899
  Entrez Gene: POT1 (a.k.a. CMM10, CRMCC3, GLM9, HPOT1, PFBMFT8, TPDS3)
  Promoter: ef-1a
  Tag / fusion protein: myc (N terminal on backbone)
  Cloning method: Restriction Enzyme; 5′ cloning site NOT1 (unknown if destroyed); 3′ cloning site PAC1 (unknown if destroyed)
  Sequencing primers: 5′ GAACAAAAGTTGATTTCTGAAGAAGATTTG
Terms and licenses: Academic/Nonprofit Terms; Industry Terms: Not Available to Industry
How to cite: pHAGE2-EF1a-MCS-hPOT1_IRES-blast was a gift from Agnel Sfeir (Addgene plasmid # 166411 ; http://n2t.net/addgene:166411 ; RRID:Addgene_166411)
