[The description below was written by a language model from this plasmid's Addgene catalogue record and pLannotate feature annotations shown in this document.]
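Description:
pHAGE2-EF1a-MCS-hPOT1_IRES-blast is an HIV-1-based lentiviral transfer plasmid of about 10 kb, built on the pHAGE2-EF1a backbone, for expressing human POT1 in mammalian cells. It is propagated in E. coli through a high-copy ColE1/pUC-type origin with ampicillin selection (β-lactamase under its own promoter). The viral portion is bounded by two HIV-1 LTR segments, both annotated as truncated, and includes the Ψ packaging signal with an adjoining gag fragment, the Rev response element for Rev-dependent export of the genomic RNA, and the cPPT/CTS element that aids nuclear import of the reverse-transcribed genome. Small nef, rev, lac and SV40 fragments in the annotation are backbone remnants rather than functional units. No viral structural or enzymatic genes are present, so packaging functions must be supplied in trans.

The payload is a single bicistronic cassette driven by the constitutive human EF-1α promoter. A Myc epitope contributed by the backbone sits just upstream of the 1.9 kb human POT1 coding sequence, which was inserted between NotI and PacI sites, giving an N-terminally Myc-tagged protein; the annotation software matches only a short fragment of a 3xMyc element, consistent with a single tag copy. An EMCV IRES follows and allows translation of the bsr blasticidin S deaminase from the same transcript, so blasticidin resistance is coupled to POT1 expression. A WPRE downstream enhances transcript stability and expression. The two feature tables describe the same 9,968 nt circle with different start points and agree in content. POT1 binds single-stranded telomeric DNA, and the construct suits stable expression of tagged POT1 in studies of telomere function and replication stress.
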