Features (pLannotate 1.2.2; 25 found; start..end, strand, type, name):
     19..136     +  misc_feature   cPPT/CTS: central polypurine tract and central termination sequence of HIV-1
    184..1362    +  promoter       EF-1α promoter: strong constitutive promoter for human elongation factor EF-1α
   1373..1401    +  CDS            3xMyc (fragment): 3 tandem Myc epitope tags
   1420..3318    +  CDS            POT1: POTE1_HUMAN - Experimental evidence at protein level: Swiss-Prot protein existence level 1. Component of the telomerase ribonucleoprotein (RNP) complex that is essential for the replication of chromosome termini. Is a component of the double-stranded telomeric DNA-binding TRF1 complex which is involved in the regulation of telomere length by cis- inhibition of telomerase. Also acts as a single-stranded telomeric DNA- binding protein and thus may act as a downstream effector of the TRF1 complex and may transduce information about telomere maintenance and/or length to the telomere terminus. Comp
   3448..3909    +  misc_feature   IRES: internal ribosome entry site (IRES) of the encephalomyocarditis virus (EMCV)
   3914..4333    +  CDS            bsr: BSR_BACCE - Experimental evidence at protein level: Swiss-Prot protein existence level 1. Catalyzes the deamination of the cytosine moiety of the antibiotics blasticidin S, cytomycin and acetylblasticidin S. From Bacillus cereus.
   4371..4959    +  misc_feature   WPRE: woodchuck hepatitis virus posttranscriptional regulatory element
   4954..5064    +  CDS            nef (fragment): NEF_SIVS4 - Experimental evidence at protein level: Swiss-Prot protein existence level 1. Interferes with TCR signaling from the cell membrane. Interacts with CD247/TCRZ (TCR zeta chain) and exert potent down- regulation of cell surface TCR/CD3 complexes. From Simian immunodeficiency virus (isolate F236/smH4) (SIV-sm) (Simian immunodeficiency virus sooty mangabey monkey).
   5107..5287    +  LTR            5' LTR (truncated): truncated 5' long terminal repeat (LTR) from HIV-1
   5420..5524    +  promoter       AmpR promoter: bla
   5525..6385    +  CDS            AmpR: β-lactamase; bla; confers resistance to ampicillin, carbenicillin, and related antibiotics
   6556..7144    +  rep_origin     ori: high-copy-number ColE1/pMB1/pBR322/pUC origin of replication
   7327..7381    +  CDS            lacI (fragment): lac repressor; lacI; The lac repressor binds to the lac operator to inhibit transcription in E. coli. This inhibition can be relieved by adding lactose or isopropyl-β-D-thiogalactopyranoside (IPTG).
   7387..7480    +  rep_origin     SV40 ori (fragment): SV40 origin of replication
   7505..7542    +  CDS            lacI (fragment): lac repressor; lacI; The lac repressor binds to the lac operator to inhibit transcription in E. coli. This inhibition can be relieved by adding lactose or isopropyl-β-D-thiogalactopyranoside (IPTG).
   7555..7576    +  protein_bind   CAP binding site: CAP binding activates transcription in the presence of cAMP. E. coli catabolite activator protein
   7591..7621    +  promoter       lac promoter: promoter for the E. coli lac operon
   7629..7645    +  protein_bind   lac operator: The lac repressor binds to the lac operator to inhibit transcription in E. coli. This inhibition can be relieved by adding lactose or isopropyl-β-D-thiogalactopyranoside (IPTG). lac repressor encoded by lacI
   7679..7762    +  polyA_signal   SV40 poly(A) signal (fragment): SV40 polyadenylation signal
   7929..8258    +  CDS            nef (fragment): NEF_HV1BR - Experimental evidence at protein level: Swiss-Prot protein existence level 1. Extracellular Nef protein targets CD4(+) T-lymphocytes for apoptosis by interacting with CXCR4 surface receptors (PubMed:14990729). From Human immunodeficiency virus type 1 group M subtype B (isolate BRU/LAI) (HIV-1).
   8306..8563    +  LTR            5' LTR (truncated): truncated 5' long terminal repeat (LTR) from HIV-1
   8610..8735    +  misc_feature   HIV-1 Ψ: packaging signal of human immunodeficiency virus type 1
   8719..9057    +  CDS            HIV-1 gag (fragment): gag protein from human immunodeficiency virus 1; gag
   9232..9465    +  misc_feature   RRE: The Rev response element (RRE) of HIV-1 allows for Rev-dependent mRNA export from the nucleus to the cytoplasm.
   9842..9942    +  CDS            Rev (fragment): human immunodeficiency virus 1 (HIV-1) Rev protein; rev; enhances nuclear export of unspliced and incompletely spliced viral mRNAs
>Addgene plasmid #166411 | pHAGE2-EF1a-MCS-hPOT1_IRES-blast | depositor full sequence | sequence record 324825 | pHAGE2-EF1a-MCS-hPOT1_IRES-blast sequence 9968 bps
GGCAGTATTCATCCACAATTTTAAAAGAAAAGGGGGGATTGGGGGGTACAGTGCAGGGGAAAGAATAGTA
GACATAATAGCAACAGACATACAAACTAAAGAATTACAAAAACAAATTACAAAAATTCAAAATTTTCGGG
TTTATTACAGGGACAGCAGAGATCCAGTTTGGACTAGTCGTGAGGCTCCGGTGCCCGTCAGTGGGCAGAG
CGCACATCGCCCACAGTCCCCGAGAAGTTGGGGGGAGGGGTCGGCAATTGAACCGGTGCCTAGAGAAGGT
GGCGCGGGGTAAACTGGGAAAGTGATGTCGTGTACTGGCTCCGCCTTTTTCCCGAGGGTGGGGGAGAACC
GTATATAAGTGCAGTAGTCGCCGTGAACGTTCTTTTTCGCAACGGGTTTGCCGCCAGAACACAGGTAAGT
GCCGTGTGTGGTTCCCGCGGGCCTGGCCTCTTTACGGGTTATGGCCCTTGCGTGCCTTGAATTACTTCCA
CCTGGCTGCAGTACGTGATTCTTGATCCCGAGCTTCGGGTTGGAAGTGGGTGGGAGAGTTCGAGGCCTTG
CGCTTAAGGAGCCCCTTCGCCTCGTGCTTGAGTTGAGGCCTGGCCTGGGCGCTGGGGCCGCCGCGTGCGA
ATCTGGTGGCACCTTCGCGCCTGTCTCGCTGCTTTCGATAAGTCTCTAGCCATTTAAAATTTTTGATGAC
CTGCTGCGACGCTTTTTTTCTGGCAAGATAGTCTTGTAAATGCGGGCCAAGATCTGCACACTGGTATTTC
GGTTTTTGGGGCCGCGGGCGGCGACGGGGCCCGTGCGTCCCAGCGCACATGTTCGGCGAGGCGGGGCCTG
CGAGCGCGGCCACCGAGAATCGGACGGGGGTAGTCTCAAGCTGGCCGGCCTGCTCTGGTGCCTGGCCTCG
CGCCGCCGTGTATCGCCCCGCCCTGGGCGGCAAGGCTGGCCCGGTCGGCACCAGTTGCGTGAGCGGAAAG
ATGGCCGCTTCCCGGCCCTGCTGCAGGGAGCTCAAAATGGAGGACGCGGCGCTCGGGAGAGCGGGCGGGT
GAGTCACCCACACAAAGGAAAAGGGCCTTTCCGTCCTCAGCCGTCGCTTCATGTGACTCCACGGAGTACC
GGGCGCCGTCCAGGCACCTCGATTAGTTCTCGAGCTTTTGGAGTACGTCGTCTTTAGGTTGGGGGGAGGG
GTTTTATGCGATGGAGTTTCCCCACACTGAGTGGGTGGAGACTGAAGTTAGGCCAGCTTGGCACTTGATG
TAATTCTCCTTGGAATTTGCCCTTTTTGAGTTTGGATCTTGGTTCATTCTCAAGCCTCAGACAGTGGTTC
AAAGTTTTTTTCTTCCATTTCAGGTGTCGTGAAGCGGCCGCATGGAACAAAAGTTGATTTCTGAAGAAGA
TTTGTTAAGAAAGAGAGGATCCTTGGTTCCAGCAACAAATTATATATATACACCCCTGAATCAACTTAAG
GGTGGTACAATTGTCAATGTCTATGGTGTTGTGAAGTTCTTTAAGCCCCCATATCTAAGCAAAGGAACTG
ATTATTGCTCAGTTGTAACTATTGTGGACCAGACAAATGTAAAACTAACTTGCCTGCTCTTTAGTGGAAA
CTATGAAGCCCTTCCAATAATTTATAAAAATGGAGATATTGTTCGCTTTCACAGGCTGAAGATTCAAGTA
TATAAAAAGGAGACTCAGGGTATCACCAGCTCTGGCTTTGCATCTTTGACGTTTGAGGGAACTTTGGGAG
CCCCTATCATACCTCGCACTTCAAGCAAGTATTTTAACTTCACTACTGAGGACCACAAAATGGTAGAAGC
CTTACGTGTTTGGGCATCTACTCATATGTCACCGTCTTGGACATTACTAAAATTGTGTGATGTTCAGCCA
ATGCAGTATTTTGACCTGACTTGTCAGCTCTTGGGCAAAGCAGAAGTGGACGGAGCATCATTTCTTCTAA
AGGTATGGGATGGCACCAGGACACCATTTCCATCTTGGAGAGTCTTAATACAAGACCTTGTTCTTGAAGG
TGATTTAAGTCACATCCATCGGCTACAAAATCTGACAATAGACATTTTAGTCTACGATAACCATGTTCAT
GTGGCAAGATCTCTGAAGGTTGGAAGCTTTCTTAGAATCTATAGCCTTCATACCAAACTTCAATCAATGA
ATTCAGAGAATCAGACAATGTTAAGTTTAGAGTTTCATCTTCATGGAGGTACCAGTTACGGTCGGGGAAT
CAGGGTCTTGCCAGAAAGTAACTCTGATGTGGATCAACTGAAAAAGGATTTAGAATCTGCAAATTTGACA
GCCAATCAGCATTCAGATGTTATCTGTCAATCAGAACCTGACGACAGCTTTCCAAGCTCTGGATCAGTAT
CATTATACGAGGTAGAAAGATGTCAACAGCTATCTGCTACAATACTTACAGATCATCAGTATTTGGAGAG
GACACCACTATGTGCCATTTTGAAACAAAAAGCTCCTCAACAATACCGCATCCGAGCAAAATTGAGGTCA
TATAAGCCCAGAAGACTATTTCAGTCTGTTAAACTTCATTGCCCTAAATGTCATTTGCTGCAAGAAGTTC
CACATGAGGGCGATTTGGATATAATTTTTCAGGATGGTGCAACTAAAACCCCAGATGTCAAGCTACAAAA
TACATCATTATATGATTCAAAAATCTGGACCACTAAAAATCAAAAAGGACGAAAAGTAGCAGTTCATTTT
GTGAAAAATAATGGTATTCTCCCGCTTTCAAATGAATGTCTACTTTTGATAGAAGGAGGTACACTCAGTG
AAATTTGCAAACTCTCGAACAAGTTTAATAGTGTAATTCCTGTGAGATCTGGCCACGAAGACCTGGAACT
TTTGGACCTTTCAGCACCATTTCTTATACAAGGAACAATACATCACTATGGATGTAAACAGTGTTCTAGT
TTGAGATCCATACAAAATCTAAATTCCCTGGTTGATAAAACATCGTGGATTCCTTCTTCTGTGGCAGAAG
CACTGGGTATTGTACCCCTCCAATATGTGTTTGTTATGACCTTTACACTTGATGATGGAACAGGAGTACT
AGAAGCCTATCTCATGGATTCTGACAAATTCTTCCAGATTCCAGCATCAGAAGTTCTGATGGATGATGAC
CTTCAGAAAAGTGTGGATATGATCATGGATATGTTTTGTCCTCCAGGAATAAAAATTGATGCATATCCGT
GGTTGGAATGCTTCATCAAGTCATACAATGTCACAAATGGAACAGATAATCAAATTTGCTATCAGATTTT
TGACACCACAGTTGCAGAAGATGTAATCTAATTAATTAAGTTTAAACGGATCCCGCCGGCGGCTAGCGTT
AACACGCGTTGTACATTTTACGTATCTAGAGCTCGAGGTCGACCAATTCCGGTTATTTTCCACCATATTG
CCGTCTTTTGGCAATGTGAGGGCCCGGAAACCTGGCCCTGTCTTCTTGACGAGCATTCCTAGGGGTCTTT
CCCCTCTCGCCAAAGGAATGCAAGGTCTGTTGAATGTCGTGAAGGAAGCAGTTCCTCTGGAAGCTTCTTG
AAGACAAACAACGTCTGTAGCGACCCTTTGCAGGCAGCGGAACCCCCCACCTGGCGACAGGTGCCTCTGC
GGCCAAAAGCCACGTGTATAAGATACACCTGCAAAGGCGGCACAACCCCAGTGCCACGTTGTGAGTTGGA
TAGTTGTGGAAAGAGTCAAATGGCTCTCCTCAAGCGTATTCAACAAGGGGCTGAAGGATGCCCAGAAGGT
ACCCCATTGTATGGGATCTGATCTGGGGCCTCGGTGCACATGCTTTACATGTGTTTAGTCGAGGTTAAAA
AACGTCTAGGCCCCCCGAACCACGGGGACGTGGTTTTCCTTTGAAAAACACGATGATAATACCATGAAAA
CATTTAACATTTCTCAACAGGATCTAGAATTAGTAGAAGTAGCGACAGAGAAGATTACAATGCTTTATGA
GGATAATAAACATCATGTGGGAGCGGCAATTCGTACGAAAACAGGAGAAATCATTTCGGCAGTACATATT
GAAGCGTATATAGGACGAGTAACTGTTTGTGCAGAAGCCATTGCGATTGGTAGTGCAGTTTCGAATGGAC
AAAAGGATTTTGACACGATTGTAGCTGTTAGACACCCTTATTCTGACGAAGTAGATAGAAGTATTCGAGT
GGTAAGTCCTTGTGGTATGTGTAGGGAGTTGATTTCAGACTATGCACCAGATTGTTTTGTGTTAATAGAA
ATGAATGGCAAGTTAGTCAAAACTACGATTGAAGAACTCATTCCACTCAAATATACCCGAAATTAAAAGT
TTTACCATACCAAGCTCATCGATAGATCCTAATCAACCTCTGGATTACAAAATTTGTGAAAGATTGACTG
GTATTCTTAACTATGTTGCTCCTTTTACGCTATGTGGATACGCTGCTTTAATGCCTTTGTATCATGCTAT
TGCTTCCCGTATGGCTTTCATTTTCTCCTCCTTGTATAAATCCTGGTTGCTGTCTCTTTATGAGGAGTTG
TGGCCCGTTGTCAGGCAACGTGGCGTGGTGTGCACTGTGTTTGCTGACGCAACCCCCACTGGTTGGGGCA
TTGCCACCACCTGTCAGCTCCTTTCCGGGACTTTCGCTTTCCCCCTCCCTATTGCCACGGCGGAACTCAT
CGCCGCCTGCCTTGCCCGCTGCTGGACAGGGGCTCGGCTGTTGGGCACTGACAATTCCGTGGTGTTGTCG
GGGAAATCATCGTCCTTTCCTTGGCTGCTCGCCTGTGTTGCCACCTGGATTCTGCGCGGGACGTCCTTCT
GCTACGTCCCTTCGGCCCTCAATCCAGCGGACCTTCCTTCCCGCGGCCTGCTGCCGGCTCTGCGGCCTCT
TCCGCGTCTTCGCCTTCGCCCTCAGACGAGTCGGATCTCCCTTTGGGCCGCCTCCCCGCCTGGTACCTTT
AAGACCAATGACTTACAAGGCAGCTGTAGATCTTAGCCACTTTTTAAAAGAAAAGGGGGGACTGGAAGGG
CTAATTCACTCCCAACGAAGACAAGATCACCTGCAGGACAGGCGCGCCCTGCTTTTTGCTTGTACTGGGT
CTCTCTGGTTAGACCAGATCTGAGCCTGGGAGCTCTCTGGCTAACTAGGGAACCCACTGCTTAAGCCTCA
ATAAAGCTTGCCTTGAGTGCTTCAAGTAGTGTGTGCCCGTCTGTTGTGTGACTCTGGTAACTAGAGATCC
CTCAGACCCTTTTAGTCAGTGTGGAAAATCTCTAGCACCCGGGCGATTAAGGAAAGGGCTAGATCATTCT
TGAAGACGAAAGGGCCTCGTGATACGCCTATTTTTATAGGTTAATGTCATGATAATAATGGTTTCTTAGA
CGTCAGGTGGCACTTTTCGGGGAAATGTGCGCGGAACCCCTATTTGTTTATTTTTCTAAATACATTCAAA
TATGTATCCGCTCATGAGACAATAACCCTGATAAATGCTTCAATAATATTGAAAAAGGAAGAGTATGAGT
ATTCAACATTTCCGTGTCGCCCTTATTCCCTTTTTTGCGGCATTTTGCCTTCCTGTTTTTGCTCACCCAG
AAACGCTGGTGAAAGTAAAAGATGCTGAAGATCAGTTGGGTGCACGAGTGGGTTACATCGAACTGGATCT
CAACAGCGGTAAGATCCTTGAGAGTTTTCGCCCCGAAGAACGTTTTCCAATGATGAGCACTTTTAAAGTT
CTGCTATGTGGCGCGGTATTATCCCGTGTTGACGCCGGGCAAGAGCAACTCGGTCGCCGCATACACTATT
CTCAGAATGACTTGGTTGAGTACTCACCAGTCACAGAAAAGCATCTTACGGATGGCATGACAGTAAGAGA
ATTATGCAGTGCTGCCATAACCATGAGTGATAACACTGCGGCCAACTTACTTCTGACAACGATCGGAGGA
CCGAAGGAGCTAACCGCTTTTTTGCACAACATGGGGGATCATGTAACTCGCCTTGATCGTTGGGAACCGG
AGCTGAATGAAGCCATACCAAACGACGAGCGTGACACCACGATGCCTGTAGCAATGGCAACAACGTTGCG
CAAACTATTAACTGGCGAACTACTTACTCTAGCTTCCCGGCAACAATTAATAGACTGGATGGAGGCGGAT
AAAGTTGCAGGACCACTTCTGCGCTCGGCCCTTCCGGCTGGCTGGTTTATTGCTGATAAATCTGGAGCCG
GTGAGCGTGGGTCTCGCGGTATCATTGCAGCACTGGGGCCAGATGGTAAGCCCTCCCGTATCGTAGTTAT
CTACACGACGGGGAGTCAGGCAACTATGGATGAACGAAATAGACAGATCGCTGAGATAGGTGCCTCACTG
ATTAAGCATTGGTAACTGTCAGACCAAGTTTACTCATATATACTTTAGATTGATTTAAAACTTCATTTTT
AATTTAAAAGGATCTAGGTGAAGATCCTTTTTGATAATCTCATGACCAAAATCCCTTAACGTGAGTTTTC
GTTCCACTGAGCGTCAGACCCCGTAGAAAAGATCAAAGGATCTTCTTGAGATCCTTTTTTTCTGCGCGTA
ATCTGCTGCTTGCAAACAAAAAAACCACCGCTACCAGCGGTGGTTTGTTTGCCGGATCAAGAGCTACCAA
CTCTTTTTCCGAAGGTAACTGGCTTCAGCAGAGCGCAGATACCAAATACTGTTCTTCTAGTGTAGCCGTA
GTTAGGCCACCACTTCAAGAACTCTGTAGCACCGCCTACATACCTCGCTCTGCTAATCCTGTTACCAGTG
GCTGCTGCCAGTGGCGATAAGTCGTGTCTTACCGGGTTGGACTCAAGACGATAGTTACCGGATAAGGCGC
AGCGGTCGGGCTGAACGGGGGGTTCGTGCACACAGCCCAGCTTGGAGCGAACGACCTACACCGAACTGAG
ATACCTACAGCGTGAGCTATGAGAAAGCGCCACGCTTCCCGAAGGGAGAAAGGCGGACAGGTATCCGGTA
AGCGGCAGGGTCGGAACAGGAGAGCGCACGAGGGAGCTTCCAGGGGGAAACGCCTGGTATCTTTATAGTC
CTGTCGGGTTTCGCCACCTCTGACTTGAGCGTCGATTTTTGTGATGCTCGTCAGGGGGGCGGAGCCTATG
GAAAAACGCCAGCAACGCGGCCTTTTTACGGTTCCTGGCCTTTTGCTGGCCTTTTGCTCACATGTTCTTT
CCTGCGTTATCCCCTGATTCTGTGGATAACCGTATTACCGCCTTTGAGTGAGCTGATACCGCTCGCCGCA
GCCGAACGACCGAGCGCAGCGAGTCAGTGAGCGAGGAAGCGGAAGAGCGCCCAATACGCAAACCGCCTCT
CCCCGCGCGTTGGCCGATTCATTAATGCAGCAAGCTCATGGCTGACTAATTTTTTTTATTTATGCAGAGG
CCGAGGCCGCCTCGGCCTCTGAGCTATTCCAGAAGTAGTGAGGAGGCTTTTTTGGAGGCCTAGGCTTTTG
CAAAAAGCTCCCCGTGGCACGACAGGTTTCCCGACTGGAAAGCGGGCAGTGAGCGCAACGCAATTAATGT
GAGTTAGCTCACTCATTAGGCACCCCAGGCTTTACACTTTATGCTTCCGGCTCGTATGTTGTGTGGAATT
GTGAGCGGATAACAATTTCACACAGGAAACAGCTATGACATGATTACGAATTTCACAAATAAAGCATTTT
TTTCACTGCATTCTAGTTGTGGTTTGTCCAAACTCATCAATGTATCTTATCATGTCTGGATCAACTGGAT
AACTCAAGCTAACCAAAATCATCCCAAACTTCCCACCCCATACCCTATTACCACTGCCAATTACCTGTGG
TTTCATTTACTCTAAACCTGTGATTCCTCTGAATTATTTTCATTTTAAAGAAATTGTATTTGTTAAATAT
GTACTACAAACTTAGTAGTTGGAAGGGCTAATTCACTCCCAAAGAAGACAAGATATCCTTGATCTGTGGA
TCTACCACACACAAGGCTACTTCCCTGATTAGCAGAACTACACACCAGGGCCAGGGGTCAGATATCCACT
GACCTTTGGATGGTGCTACAAGCTAGTACCAGTTGAGCCAGATAAGGTAGAAGAGGCCAATAAAGGAGAG
AACACCAGCTTGTTACACCCTGTGAGCCTGCATGGGATGGATGACCCGGAGAGAGAAGTGTTAGAGTGGA
GGTTTGACAGCCGCCTAGCATTTCATCACGTGGCCCGAGAGCTGCATCCGGAGTACTTCAAGAACTGCTG
ATATCGAGCTTGCTACAAGGGACTTTCCGCTGGGGACTTTCCAGGGAGGCGTGGCCTGGGCGGGACTGGG
GAGTGGCGAGCCCTCAGATCCTGCATATAAGCAGCTGCTTTTTGCCTGTACTGGGTCTCTCTGGTTAGAC
CAGATCTGAGCCTGGGAGCTCTCTGGCTAACTAGGGAACCCACTGCTTAAGCCTCAATAAAGCTTGCCTT
GAGTGCTTCAAGTAGTGTGTGCCCGTCTGTTGTGTGACTCTGGTAACTAGAGATCCCTCAGACCCTTTTA
GTCAGTGTGGAAAATCTCTAGCAGTGGCGCCCGAACAGGGACTTGAAAGCGAAAGGGAAACCAGAGGAGC
TCTCTCGACGCAGGACTCGGCTTGCTGAAGCGCGCACGGCAAGAGGCGAGGGGCGGCGACTGGTGAGTAC
GCCAAAAATTTTGACTAGCGGAGGCTAGAAGGAGAGAGATGGGTGCGAGAGCGTCAGTATTAAGCGGGGG
AGAATTAGATCGCGATGGGAAAAAATTCGGTTAAGGCCAGGGGGAAAGAAAAAATATAAATTAAAACATA
TAGTATGGGCAAGCAGGGAGCTAGAACGATTCGCAGTTAATCCTGGCCTGTTAGAAACATCAGAAGGCTG
TAGACAAATACTGGGACAGCTACAACCATCCCTTCAGACAGGATCAGAAGAACTTAGATCATTATATAAT
ACAGTAGCAACCCTCTATTGTGTGCATCAAAGGATAGAGATAAAAGACACCAAGGAAGCTTTAGACAAGA
TAGAGGAAGAGCAAAACAAAAGTAAGACCACCGCACAGCAAGCGGCCGGCCGCTGATCTTCAGACCTGGA
GGAGGAGATATGAGGGACAATTGGAGAAGTGAATTATATAAATATAAAGTAGTAAAAATTGAACCATTAG
GAGTAGCACCCACCAAGGCAAAGAGAAGAGTGGTGCAGAGAGAAAAAAGAGCAGTGGGAATAGGAGCTTT
GTTCCTTGGGTTCTTGGGAGCAGCAGGAAGCACTATGGGCGCAGCGTCAATGACGCTGACGGTACAGGCC
AGACAATTATTGTCTGGTATAGTGCAGCAGCAGAACAATTTGCTGAGGGCTATTGAGGCGCAACAGCATC
TGTTGCAACTCACAGTCTGGGGCATCAAGCAGCTCCAGGCAAGAATCCTGGCTGTGGAAAGATACCTAAA
GGATCAACAGCTCCTGGGGATTTGGGGTTGCTCTGGAAAACTCATTTGCACCACTGCTGTGCCTTGGAAT
GCTAGTTGGAGTAATAAATCTCTGGAACAGATTTGGAATCACACGACCTGGATGGAGTGGGACAGAGAAA
TTAACAATTACACAAGCTTAATACACTCCTTAATTGAAGAATCGCAAAACCAGCAAGAAAAGAATGAACA
AGAATTATTGGAATTAGATAAATGGGCAAGTTTGTGGAATTGGTTTAACATAACAAATTGGCTGTGGTAT
ATAAAATTATTCATAATGATAGTAGGAGGCTTGGTAGGTTTAAGAATAGTTTTTGCTGTACTTTCTATAG
TGAATAGAGTTAGGCAGGGATATTCACCATTATCGTTTCAGACCCACCTCCCAACCCCGAGGGGACCCGA
CAGGCCCGAAGGAATAGAAGAAGAAGGTGGAGAGAGAGACAGAGACAGATCCATTCGATTAGTGAACGGA
TCTCGACGGTATCGCCGAATTCACAAAT
