Features (pLannotate 1.2.2; 25 found; start..end, strand, type, name):
    377..634     +  LTR            5' LTR (truncated): truncated 5' long terminal repeat (LTR) from HIV-1
    681..806     +  misc_feature   HIV-1 Ψ: packaging signal of human immunodeficiency virus type 1
    790..1128    +  CDS            HIV-1 gag (fragment): gag protein from human immunodeficiency virus 1; gag
   1252..1588    +  ncRNA          RRE: Accession: RF00036 - HIV Rev response element
   1913..2013    +  CDS            Rev (fragment): human immunodeficiency virus 1 (HIV-1) Rev protein; rev; enhances nuclear export of unspliced and incompletely spliced viral mRNAs
   2058..2175    +  misc_feature   cPPT/CTS: central polypurine tract and central termination sequence of HIV-1
   2223..3401    +  promoter       EF-1α promoter: strong constitutive promoter for human elongation factor EF-1α
   3412..3440    +  CDS            3xMyc (fragment): 3 tandem Myc epitope tags
   3459..5357    +  CDS            POT1: POTE1_HUMAN - Experimental evidence at protein level: Swiss-Prot protein existence level 1. Component of the telomerase ribonucleoprotein (RNP) complex that is essential for the replication of chromosome termini. Is a component of the double-stranded telomeric DNA-binding TRF1 complex which is involved in the regulation of telomere length by cis- inhibition of telomerase. Also acts as a single-stranded telomeric DNA- binding protein and thus may act as a downstream effector of the TRF1 complex and may transduce information about telomere maintenance and/or length to the telomere terminus. Comp
   5487..5948    +  misc_feature   IRES: internal ribosome entry site (IRES) of the encephalomyocarditis virus (EMCV)
   5953..6372    +  CDS            bsr: BSR_BACCE - Experimental evidence at protein level: Swiss-Prot protein existence level 1. Catalyzes the deamination of the cytosine moiety of the antibiotics blasticidin S, cytomycin and acetylblasticidin S. From Bacillus cereus.
   6410..6998    +  misc_feature   WPRE: woodchuck hepatitis virus posttranscriptional regulatory element
   6993..7103    +  CDS            nef (fragment): NEF_SIVS4 - Experimental evidence at protein level: Swiss-Prot protein existence level 1. Interferes with TCR signaling from the cell membrane. Interacts with CD247/TCRZ (TCR zeta chain) and exert potent down- regulation of cell surface TCR/CD3 complexes. From Simian immunodeficiency virus (isolate F236/smH4) (SIV-sm) (Simian immunodeficiency virus sooty mangabey monkey).
   7146..7326    +  LTR            5' LTR (truncated): truncated 5' long terminal repeat (LTR) from HIV-1
   7459..7563    +  promoter       AmpR promoter: bla
   7564..8424    +  CDS            AmpR: β-lactamase; bla; confers resistance to ampicillin, carbenicillin, and related antibiotics
   8595..9183    +  rep_origin     ori: high-copy-number ColE1/pMB1/pBR322/pUC origin of replication
   9366..9420    +  CDS            lacI (fragment): lac repressor; lacI; The lac repressor binds to the lac operator to inhibit transcription in E. coli. This inhibition can be relieved by adding lactose or isopropyl-β-D-thiogalactopyranoside (IPTG).
   9426..9519    +  rep_origin     SV40 ori (fragment): SV40 origin of replication
   9544..9581    +  CDS            lacI (fragment): lac repressor; lacI; The lac repressor binds to the lac operator to inhibit transcription in E. coli. This inhibition can be relieved by adding lactose or isopropyl-β-D-thiogalactopyranoside (IPTG).
   9594..9615    +  protein_bind   CAP binding site: CAP binding activates transcription in the presence of cAMP. E. coli catabolite activator protein
   9630..9660    +  promoter       lac promoter: promoter for the E. coli lac operon
   9668..9684    +  protein_bind   lac operator: The lac repressor binds to the lac operator to inhibit transcription in E. coli. This inhibition can be relieved by adding lactose or isopropyl-β-D-thiogalactopyranoside (IPTG). lac repressor encoded by lacI
   9718..9801    +  polyA_signal   SV40 poly(A) signal (fragment): SV40 polyadenylation signal
   9968..329     +  CDS            nef (fragment) (across the origin): NEF_HV1BR - Experimental evidence at protein level: Swiss-Prot protein existence level 1. Extracellular Nef protein targets CD4(+) T-lymphocytes for apoptosis by interacting with CXCR4 surface receptors (PubMed:14990729). From Human immunodeficiency virus type 1 group M subtype B (isolate BRU/LAI) (HIV-1).
>Addgene plasmid #166411 | pHAGE2-EF1a-MCS-hPOT1_IRES-blast | addgene full sequence | sequence record 332467 | Addgene NGS Result
TGGAAGGGCTAATTCACTCCCAAAGAAGACAAGATATCCTTGATCTGTGGATCTACCACACACAAGGCTA
CTTCCCTGATTAGCAGAACTACACACCAGGGCCAGGGGTCAGATATCCACTGACCTTTGGATGGTGCTAC
AAGCTAGTACCAGTTGAGCCAGATAAGGTAGAAGAGGCCAATAAAGGAGAGAACACCAGCTTGTTACACC
CTGTGAGCCTGCATGGGATGGATGACCCGGAGAGAGAAGTGTTAGAGTGGAGGTTTGACAGCCGCCTAGC
ATTTCATCACGTGGCCCGAGAGCTGCATCCGGAGTACTTCAAGAACTGCTGATATCGAGCTTGCTACAAG
GGACTTTCCGCTGGGGACTTTCCAGGGAGGCGTGGCCTGGGCGGGACTGGGGAGTGGCGAGCCCTCAGAT
CCTGCATATAAGCAGCTGCTTTTTGCCTGTACTGGGTCTCTCTGGTTAGACCAGATCTGAGCCTGGGAGC
TCTCTGGCTAACTAGGGAACCCACTGCTTAAGCCTCAATAAAGCTTGCCTTGAGTGCTTCAAGTAGTGTG
TGCCCGTCTGTTGTGTGACTCTGGTAACTAGAGATCCCTCAGACCCTTTTAGTCAGTGTGGAAAATCTCT
AGCAGTGGCGCCCGAACAGGGACTTGAAAGCGAAAGGGAAACCAGAGGAGCTCTCTCGACGCAGGACTCG
GCTTGCTGAAGCGCGCACGGCAAGAGGCGAGGGGCGGCGACTGGTGAGTACGCCAAAAATTTTGACTAGC
GGAGGCTAGAAGGAGAGAGATGGGTGCGAGAGCGTCAGTATTAAGCGGGGGAGAATTAGATCGCGATGGG
AAAAAATTCGGTTAAGGCCAGGGGGAAAGAAAAAATATAAATTAAAACATATAGTATGGGCAAGCAGGGA
GCTAGAACGATTCGCAGTTAATCCTGGCCTGTTAGAAACATCAGAAGGCTGTAGACAAATACTGGGACAG
CTACAACCATCCCTTCAGACAGGATCAGAAGAACTTAGATCATTATATAATACAGTAGCAACCCTCTATT
GTGTGCATCAAAGGATAGAGATAAAAGACACCAAGGAAGCTTTAGACAAGATAGAGGAAGAGCAAAACAA
AAGTAAGACCACCGCACAGCAAGCGGCCGGCCGCTGATCTTCAGACCTGGAGGAGGAGATATGAGGGACA
ATTGGAGAAGTGAATTATATAAATATAAAGTAGTAAAAATTGAACCATTAGGAGTAGCACCCACCAAGGC
AAAGAGAAGAGTGGTGCAGAGAGAAAAAAGAGCAGTGGGAATAGGAGCTTTGTTCCTTGGGTTCTTGGGA
GCAGCAGGAAGCACTATGGGCGCAGCGTCAATGACGCTGACGGTACAGGCCAGACAATTATTGTCTGGTA
TAGTGCAGCAGCAGAACAATTTGCTGAGGGCTATTGAGGCGCAACAGCATCTGTTGCAACTCACAGTCTG
GGGCATCAAGCAGCTTCAGGCAAGAATCCTGGCTGTGGAAAGATACCTAAAGGATCAACAGCTCCTGGGG
ATTTGGGGTTGCTCTGGAAAACTCATTTGCACCACTGCTGTGCCTTGGAATGCTAGTTGGAGTAATAAAT
CTCTGGAACAGATTTGGAATCACACGACCTGGATGGAGTGGGACAGAGAAATTAACAATTACACAAGCTT
AATACACTCCTTAATTGAAGAATCGCAAAACCAGCAAGAAAAGAATGAACAAGAATTATTGGAATTAGAT
AAATGGGCAAGTTTGTGGAATTGGTTTAACATAACAAATTGGCTGTGGTATATAAAATTATTCATAATGA
TAGTAGGAGGCTTGGTAGGTTTAAGAATAGTTTTTGCTGTACTTTCTATAGTGAATAGAGTTAGGCAGGG
ATATTCACCATTATCGTTTCAGACCCACCTCCCAACCCCGAGGGGACCCGACAGGCCCGAAGGAATAGAA
GAAGAAGGTGGAGAGAGAGACAGAGACAGATCCATTCGATTAGTGAACGGATCTCGACGGTATCGCCGAA
TTCACAAATGGCAGTATTCATCCACAATTTTAAAAGAAAAGGGGGGATTGGGGGGTACAGTGCAGGGGAA
AGAATAGTAGACATAATAGCAACAGACATACAAACTAAAGAATTACAAAAACAAATTACAAAAATTCAAA
ATTTTCGGGTTTATTACAGGGACAGCAGAGATCCAGTTTGGACTAGTCGTGAGGCTCCGGTGCCCGTCAG
TGGGCAGAGCGCACATCGCCCACAGTCCCCGAGAAGTTGGGGGGAGGGGTCGGCAATTGAACCGGTGCCT
AGAGAAGGTGGCGCGGGGTAAACTGGGAAAGTGATGTCGTGTACTGGCTCCGCCTTTTTCCCGAGGGTGG
GGGAGAACCGTATATAAGTGCAGTAGTCGCCGTGAACGTTCTTTTTCGCAACGGGTTTGCCGCCAGAACA
CAGGTAAGTGCCGTGTGTGGTTCCCGCGGGCCTGGCCTCTTTACGGGTTATGGCCCTTGCGTGCCTTGAA
TTACTTCCACCTGGCTGCAGTACGTGATTCTTGATCCCGAGCTTCGGGTTGGAAGTGGGTGGGAGAGTTC
GAGGCCTTGCGCTTAAGGAGCCCCTTCGCCTCGTGCTTGAGTTGAGGCCTGGCCTGGGCGCTGGGGCCGC
CGCGTGCGAATCTGGTGGCACCTTCGCGCCTGTCTCGCTGCTTTCGATAAGTCTCTAGCCATTTAAAATT
TTTGATGACCTGCTGCGACGCTTTTTTTCTGGCAAGATAGTCTTGTAAATGCGGGCCAAGATCTGCACAC
TGGTATTTCGGTTTTTGGGGCCGCGGGCGGCGACGGGGCCCGTGCGTCCCAGCGCACATGTTCGGCGAGG
CGGGGCCTGCGAGCGCGGCCACCGAGAATCGGACGGGGGTAGTCTCAAGCTGGCCGGCCTGCTCTGGTGC
CTGGCCTCGCGCCGCCGTGTATCGCCCCGCCCTGGGCGGCAAGGCTGGCCCGGTCGGCACCAGTTGCGTG
AGCGGAAAGATGGCCGCTTCCCGGCCCTGCTGCAGGGAGCTCAAAATGGAGGACGCGGCGCTCGGGAGAG
CGGGCGGGTGAGTCACCCACACAAAGGAAAAGGGCCTTTCCGTCCTCAGCCGTCGCTTCATGTGACTCCA
CGGAGTACCGGGCGCCGTCCAGGCACCTCGATTAGTTCTCGAGCTTTTGGAGTACGTCGTCTTTAGGTTG
GGGGGAGGGGTTTTATGCGATGGAGTTTCCCCACACTGAGTGGGTGGAGACTGAAGTTAGGCCAGCTTGG
CACTTGATGTAATTCTCCTTGGAATTTGCCCTTTTTGAGTTTGGATCTTGGTTCATTCTCAAGCCTCAGA
CAGTGGTTCAAAGTTTTTTTCTTCCATTTCAGGTGTCGTGAAGCGGCCGCATGGAACAAAAGTTGATTTC
TGAAGAAGATTTGTTAAGAAAGAGAGGATCCTTGGTTCCAGCAACAAATTATATATATACACCCCTGAAT
CAACTTAAGGGTGGTACAATTGTCAATGTCTATGGTGTTGTGAAGTTCTTTAAGCCCCCATATCTAAGCA
AAGGAACTGATTATTGCTCAGTTGTAACTATTGTGGACCAGACAAATGTAAAACTAACTTGCCTGCTCTT
TAGTGGAAACTATGAAGCCCTTCCAATAATTTATAAAAATGGAGATATTGTTCGCTTTCACAGGCTGAAG
ATTCAAGTATATAAAAAGGAGACTCAGGGTATCACCAGCTCTGGCTTTGCATCTTTGACGTTTGAGGGAA
CTTTGGGAGCCCCTATCATACCTCGCACTTCAAGCAAGTATTTTAACTTCACTACTGAGGACCACAAAAT
GGTAGAAGCCTTACGTGTTTGGGCATCTACTCATATGTCACCGTCTTGGACATTACTAAAATTGTGTGAT
GTTCAGCCAATGCAGTATTTTGACCTGACTTGTCAGCTCTTGGGCAAAGCAGAAGTGGACGGAGCATCAT
TTCTTCTAAAGGTATGGGATGGCACCAGGACACCATTTCCATCTTGGAGAGTCTTAATACAAGACCTTGT
TCTTGAAGGTGATTTAAGTCACATCCATCGGCTACAAAATCTGACAATAGACATTTTAGTCTACGATAAC
CATGTTCATGTGGCAAGATCTCTGAAGGTTGGAAGCTTTCTTAGAATCTATAGCCTTCATACCAAACTTC
AATCAATGAATTCAGAGAATCAGACAATGTTAAGTTTAGAGTTTCATCTTCATGGAGGTACCAGTTACGG
TCGGGGAATCAGGGTCTTGCCAGAAAGTAACTCTGATGTGGATCAACTGAAAAAGGATTTAGAATCTGCA
AATTTGACAGCCAATCAGCATTCAGATGTTATCTGTCAATCAGAACCTGACGACAGCTTTCCAAGCTCTG
GATCAGTATCATTATACGAGGTAGAAAGATGTCAACAGCTATCTGCTACAATACTTACAGATCATCAGTA
TTTGGAGAGGACACCACTATGTGCCATTTTGAAACAAAAAGCTCCTCAACAATACCGCATCCGAGCAAAA
TTGAGGTCATATAAGCCCAGAAGACTATTTCAGTCTGTTAAACTTCATTGCCCTAAATGTCATTTGCTGC
AAGAAGTTCCACATGAGGGCGATTTGGATATAATTTTTCAGGATGGTGCAACTAAAACCCCAGATGTCAA
GCTACAAAATACATCATTATATGATTCAAAAATCTGGACCACTAAAAATCAAAAAGGACGAAAAGTAGCA
GTTCATTTTGTGAAAAATAATGGTATTCTCCCGCTTTCAAATGAATGTCTACTTTTGATAGAAGGAGGTA
CACTCAGTGAAATTTGCAAACTCTCGAACAAGTTTAATAGTGTAATTCCTGTGAGATCTGGCCACGAAGA
CCTGGAACTTTTGGACCTTTCAGCACCATTTCTTATACAAGGAACAATACATCACTATGGATGTAAACAG
TGTTCTAGTTTGAGATCCATACAAAATCTAAATTCCCTGGTTGATAAAACATCGTGGATTCCTTCTTCTG
TGGCAGAAGCACTGGGTATTGTACCCCTCCAATATGTGTTTGTTATGACCTTTACACTTGATGATGGAAC
AGGAGTACTAGAAGCCTATCTCATGGATTCTGACAAATTCTTCCAGATTCCAGCATCAGAAGTTCTGATG
GATGATGACCTTCAGAAAAGTGTGGATATGATCATGGATATGTTTTGTCCTCCAGGAATAAAAATTGATG
CATATCCGTGGTTGGAATGCTTCATCAAGTCATACAATGTCACAAATGGAACAGATAATCAAATTTGCTA
TCAGATTTTTGACACCACAGTTGCAGAAGATGTAATCTAATTAATTAAGTTTAAACGGATCCCGCCGGCG
GCTAGCGTTAACACGCGTTGTACATTTTACGTATCTAGAGCTCGAGGTCGACCAATTCCGGTTATTTTCC
ACCATATTGCCGTCTTTTGGCAATGTGAGGGCCCGGAAACCTGGCCCTGTCTTCTTGACGAGCATTCCTA
GGGGTCTTTCCCCTCTCGCCAAAGGAATGCAAGGTCTGTTGAATGTCGTGAAGGAAGCAGTTCCTCTGGA
AGCTTCTTGAAGACAAACAACGTCTGTAGCGACCCTTTGCAGGCAGCGGAACCCCCCACCTGGCGACAGG
TGCCTCTGCGGCCAAAAGCCACGTGTATAAGATACACCTGCAAAGGCGGCACAACCCCAGTGCCACGTTG
TGAGTTGGATAGTTGTGGAAAGAGTCAAATGGCTCTCCTCAAGCGTATTCAACAAGGGGCTGAAGGATGC
CCAGAAGGTACCCCATTGTATGGGATCTGATCTGGGGCCTCGGTGCACATGCTTTACATGTGTTTAGTCG
AGGTTAAAAAACGTCTAGGCCCCCCGAACCACGGGGACGTGGTTTTCCTTTGAAAAACACGATGATAATA
CCATGAAAACATTTAACATTTCTCAACAGGATCTAGAATTAGTAGAAGTAGCGACAGAGAAGATTACAAT
GCTTTATGAGGATAATAAACATCATGTGGGAGCGGCAATTCGTACGAAAACAGGAGAAATCATTTCGGCA
GTACATATTGAAGCGTATATAGGACGAGTAACTGTTTGTGCAGAAGCCATTGCGATTGGTAGTGCAGTTT
CGAATGGACAAAAGGATTTTGACACGATTGTAGCTGTTAGACACCCTTATTCTGACGAAGTAGATAGAAG
TATTCGAGTGGTAAGTCCTTGTGGTATGTGTAGGGAGTTGATTTCAGACTATGCACCAGATTGTTTTGTG
TTAATAGAAATGAATGGCAAGTTAGTCAAAACTACGATTGAAGAACTCATTCCACTCAAATATACCCGAA
ATTAAAAGTTTTACCATACCAAGCTCATCGATAGATCCTAATCAACCTCTGGATTACAAAATTTGTGAAA
GATTGACTGGTATTCTTAACTATGTTGCTCCTTTTACGCTATGTGGATACGCTGCTTTAATGCCTTTGTA
TCATGCTATTGCTTCCCGTATGGCTTTCATTTTCTCCTCCTTGTATAAATCCTGGTTGCTGTCTCTTTAT
GAGGAGTTGTGGCCCGTTGTCAGGCAACGTGGCGTGGTGTGCACTGTGTTTGCTGACGCAACCCCCACTG
GTTGGGGCATTGCCACCACCTGTCAGCTCCTTTCCGGGACTTTCGCTTTCCCCCTCCCTATTGCCACGGC
GGAACTCATCGCCGCCTGCCTTGCCCGCTGCTGGACAGGGGCTCGGCTGTTGGGCACTGACAATTCCGTG
GTGTTGTCGGGGAAATCATCGTCCTTTCCTTGGCTGCTCGCCTGTGTTGCCACCTGGATTCTGCGCGGGA
CGTCCTTCTGCTACGTCCCTTCGGCCCTCAATCCAGCGGACCTTCCTTCCCGCGGCCTGCTGCCGGCTCT
GCGGCCTCTTCCGCGTCTTCGCCTTCGCCCTCAGACGAGTCGGATCTCCCTTTGGGCCGCCTCCCCGCCT
GGTACCTTTAAGACCAATGACTTACAAGGCAGCTGTAGATCTTAGCCACTTTTTAAAAGAAAAGGGGGGA
CTGGAAGGGCTAATTCACTCCCAACGAAGACAAGATCACCTGCAGGACAGGCGCGCCCTGCTTTTTGCTT
GTACTGGGTCTCTCTGGTTAGACCAGATCTGAGCCTGGGAGCTCTCTGGCTAACTAGGGAACCCACTGCT
TAAGCCTCAATAAAGCTTGCCTTGAGTGCTTCAAGTAGTGTGTGCCCGTCTGTTGTGTGACTCTGGTAAC
TAGAGATCCCTCAGACCCTTTTAGTCAGTGTGGAAAATCTCTAGCACCCGGGCGATTAAGGAAAGGGCTA
GATCATTCTTGAAGACGAAAGGGCCTCGTGATACGCCTATTTTTATAGGTTAATGTCATGATAATAATGG
TTTCTTAGACGTCAGGTGGCACTTTTCGGGGAAATGTGCGCGGAACCCCTATTTGTTTATTTTTCTAAAT
ACATTCAAATATGTATCCGCTCATGAGACAATAACCCTGATAAATGCTTCAATAATATTGAAAAAGGAAG
AGTATGAGTATTCAACATTTCCGTGTCGCCCTTATTCCCTTTTTTGCGGCATTTTGCCTTCCTGTTTTTG
CTCACCCAGAAACGCTGGTGAAAGTAAAAGATGCTGAAGATCAGTTGGGTGCACGAGTGGGTTACATCGA
ACTGGATCTCAACAGCGGTAAGATCCTTGAGAGTTTTCGCCCCGAAGAACGTTTTCCAATGATGAGCACT
TTTAAAGTTCTGCTATGTGGCGCGGTATTATCCCGTGTTGACGCCGGGCAAGAGCAACTCGGTCGCCGCA
TACACTATTCTCAGAATGACTTGGTTGAGTACTCACCAGTCACAGAAAAGCATCTTACGGATGGCATGAC
AGTAAGAGAATTATGCAGTGCTGCCATAACCATGAGTGATAACACTGCGGCCAACTTACTTCTGACAACG
ATCGGAGGACCGAAGGAGCTAACCGCTTTTTTGCACAACATGGGGGATCATGTAACTCGCCTTGATCGTT
GGGAACCGGAGCTGAATGAAGCCATACCAAACGACGAGCGTGACACCACGATGCCTGTAGCAATGGCAAC
AACGTTGCGCAAACTATTAACTGGCGAACTACTTACTCTAGCTTCCCGGCAACAATTAATAGACTGGATG
GAGGCGGATAAAGTTGCAGGACCACTTCTGCGCTCGGCCCTTCCGGCTGGCTGGTTTATTGCTGATAAAT
CTGGAGCCGGTGAGCGTGGGTCTCGCGGTATCATTGCAGCACTGGGGCCAGATGGTAAGCCCTCCCGTAT
CGTAGTTATCTACACGACGGGGAGTCAGGCAACTATGGATGAACGAAATAGACAGATCGCTGAGATAGGT
GCCTCACTGATTAAGCATTGGTAACTGTCAGACCAAGTTTACTCATATATACTTTAGATTGATTTAAAAC
TTCATTTTTAATTTAAAAGGATCTAGGTGAAGATCCTTTTTGATAATCTCATGACCAAAATCCCTTAACG
TGAGTTTTCGTTCCACTGAGCGTCAGACCCCGTAGAAAAGATCAAAGGATCTTCTTGAGATCCTTTTTTT
CTGCGCGTAATCTGCTGCTTGCAAACAAAAAAACCACCGCTACCAGCGGTGGTTTGTTTGCCGGATCAAG
AGCTACCAACTCTTTTTCCGAAGGTAACTGGCTTCAGCAGAGCGCAGATACCAAATACTGTTCTTCTAGT
GTAGCCGTAGTTAGGCCACCACTTCAAGAACTCTGTAGCACCGCCTACATACCTCGCTCTGCTAATCCTG
TTACCAGTGGCTGCTGCCAGTGGCGATAAGTCGTGTCTTACCGGGTTGGACTCAAGACGATAGTTACCGG
ATAAGGCGCAGCGGTCGGGCTGAACGGGGGGTTCGTGCACACAGCCCAGCTTGGAGCGAACGACCTACAC
CGAACTGAGATACCTACAGCGTGAGCTATGAGAAAGCGCCACGCTTCCCGAAGGGAGAAAGGCGGACAGG
TATCCGGTAAGCGGCAGGGTCGGAACAGGAGAGCGCACGAGGGAGCTTCCAGGGGGAAACGCCTGGTATC
TTTATAGTCCTGTCGGGTTTCGCCACCTCTGACTTGAGCGTCGATTTTTGTGATGCTCGTCAGGGGGGCG
GAGCCTATGGAAAAACGCCAGCAACGCGGCCTTTTTACGGTTCCTGGCCTTTTGCTGGCCTTTTGCTCAC
ATGTTCTTTCCTGCGTTATCCCCTGATTCTGTGGATAACCGTATTACCGCCTTTGAGTGAGCTGATACCG
CTCGCCGCAGCCGAACGACCGAGCGCAGCGAGTCAGTGAGCGAGGAAGCGGAAGAGCGCCCAATACGCAA
ACCGCCTCTCCCCGCGCGTTGGCCGATTCATTAATGCAGCAAGCTCATGGCTGACTAATTTTTTTTATTT
ATGCAGAGGCCGAGGCCGCCTCGGCCTCTGAGCTATTCCAGAAGTAGTGAGGAGGCTTTTTTGGAGGCCT
AGGCTTTTGCAAAAAGCTCCCCGTGGCACGACAGGTTTCCCGACTGGAAAGCGGGCAGTGAGCGCAACGC
AATTAATGTGAGTTAGCTCACTCATTAGGCACCCCAGGCTTTACACTTTATGCTTCCGGCTCGTATGTTG
TGTGGAATTGTGAGCGGATAACAATTTCACACAGGAAACAGCTATGACATGATTACGAATTTCACAAATA
AAGCATTTTTTTCACTGCATTCTAGTTGTGGTTTGTCCAAACTCATCAATGTATCTTATCATGTCTGGAT
CAACTGGATAACTCAAGCTAACCAAAATCATCCCAAACTTCCCACCCCATACCCTATTACCACTGCCAAT
TACCTGTGGTTTCATTTACTCTAAACCTGTGATTCCTCTGAATTATTTTCATTTTAAAGAAATTGTATTT
GTTAAATATGTACTACAAACTTAGTAGT
